>Addgene plasmid #214659 | pGL4_NFAT-RE-CMV-BC0529-luc2 | addgene full sequence | sequence record 426592 | Addgene NGS Result
GGCCTAACTGGCCGGTACCTGAGCTCGCTAGCCTCGAGGATATCAAACAAGTTTGTACAAAAAAGCAGGC
TCCCAAGTGCAGGTGCCAGAACATTTCTCTGGCCTAACTGGCCGGTACCGGAGGAAAAACTGTTTCATAC
AGAAGGCGTGGAGGAAAAACTGTTTCATACAGAAGGCGTGGAGGAAAAACTGTTTCATACAGAAGGCGTG
CTAGTCCTAACTGGCCGGTACCGGAGGAAAAACTGTTTCATACAGAAGGCGTGGAGGAAAAACTGTTTCA
TACAGAAGGCGTGGAGGAAAAACTGTTTCATACAGAAGGCGTGCTAGCGGGGGGCTACAACTTTTCTATA
CAAAGTTGCGGTACCCGGGTCGAGTAGGCGTGTACGGTGGGAGGCCTATATAAGCAGAGCTCGTTTAGTG
AACCGTCAGATCGCCTGGAGACGCCATCCACGCTGTTTTGACCTCCATAGAAGACACCGGGACCGATCCA
GCCCAACTTTGTATAATAAAGTTGAGCTAGTTGCTAAGTCTGCCGAGTAGAATTAACCCTCACTAAAGGG
TAGGTGACACTATTACTCAAATACTACATACATACTGGGAGAACATTACTATCACTTTACATCCTATAGT
GAGTCGTATTAGTAGACGCGAGTCAATGCATGTACGACAGCTTTCTTGTACAAAGTGGTTCGATATCAAG
ATCTGGCCTCGGCGGCCAAGCTTGGCAATCCGGTACTGTTGGTAAAGCCACCATGGAAGATGCCAAAAAC
ATTAAGAAGGGCCCAGCGCCATTCTACCCACTCGAAGACGGGACCGCCGGCGAGCAGCTGCACAAAGCCA
TGAAGCGCTACGCCCTGGTGCCCGGCACCATCGCCTTTACCGACGCACATATCGAGGTGGACATTACCTA
CGCCGAGTACTTCGAGATGAGCGTTCGGCTGGCAGAAGCTATGAAGCGCTATGGGCTGAATACAAACCAT
CGGATCGTGGTGTGCAGCGAGAATAGCTTGCAGTTCTTCATGCCCGTGTTGGGTGCCCTGTTCATCGGTG
TGGCTGTGGCCCCAGCTAACGACATCTACAACGAGCGCGAGCTGCTGAACAGCATGGGCATCAGCCAGCC
CACCGTCGTATTCGTGAGCAAGAAAGGGCTGCAAAAGATCCTCAACGTGCAAAAGAAGCTACCGATCATA
CAAAAGATCATCATCATGGATAGCAAGACCGACTACCAGGGCTTCCAAAGCATGTACACCTTCGTGACTT
CCCATTTGCCACCCGGCTTCAACGAGTACGACTTCGTGCCCGAGAGCTTCGACCGGGACAAAACCATCGC
CCTGATCATGAACAGTAGTGGCAGTACCGGATTGCCCAAGGGCGTAGCCCTACCGCACCGCACCGCTTGT
GTCCGATTCAGTCATGCCCGCGACCCCATCTTCGGCAACCAGATCATCCCCGACACCGCTATCCTCAGCG
TGGTGCCATTTCACCACGGCTTCGGCATGTTCACCACGCTGGGCTACTTGATCTGCGGCTTTCGGGTCGT
GCTCATGTACCGCTTCGAGGAGGAGCTATTCTTGCGCAGCTTGCAAGACTATAAGATTCAATCTGCCCTG
CTGGTGCCCACACTATTTAGCTTCTTCGCTAAGAGCACTCTCATCGACAAGTACGACCTAAGCAACTTGC
ACGAGATCGCCAGCGGCGGGGCGCCGCTCAGCAAGGAGGTAGGTGAGGCCGTGGCCAAACGCTTCCACCT
ACCAGGCATCCGCCAGGGCTACGGCCTGACAGAAACAACCAGCGCCATTCTGATCACCCCCGAAGGGGAC
GACAAGCCTGGCGCAGTAGGCAAGGTGGTGCCCTTCTTCGAGGCTAAGGTGGTGGACTTGGACACCGGTA
AGACACTGGGTGTGAACCAGCGCGGCGAGCTGTGCGTCCGTGGCCCCATGATCATGAGCGGCTACGTTAA
CAACCCCGAGGCTACAAACGCTCTCATCGACAAGGACGGCTGGCTGCACAGCGGCGACATCGCCTACTGG
GACGAGGACGAGCACTTCTTCATCGTGGACCGGCTGAAGAGCCTGATCAAATACAAGGGCTACCAGGTAG
CCCCAGCCGAACTGGAGAGCATCCTGCTGCAACACCCCAACATCTTCGACGCCGGGGTCGCCGGCCTGCC
CGACGACGATGCCGGCGAGCTGCCCGCCGCAGTCGTCGTGCTGGAACACGGTAAAACCATGACCGAGAAG
GAGATCGTGGACTATGTGGCCAGCCAGGTTACAACCGCCAAGAAGCTGCGCGGTGGTGTTGTGTTCGTGG
ACGAGGTGCCTAAAGGACTGACCGGCAAGTTGGACGCCCGCAAGATCCGCGAGATTCTCATTAAGGCCAA
GAAGGGCGGCAAGATCGCCGTGTAATCTGCTTGCAAGAACTGGTTCAGTAGCTTAAGCCACTTTGTGATC
CACCTTAACAGCCACGGCTTCCCTCCCGAGGTGGAGGAGCAGGCCGCCGGCACCCTGCCCATGAGCTGCG
CCCAGGAGAGCGGCATGGATAGACACCCTGCTGCTTGCGCCAGCGCCAGGATCAACGTCTAACTGCAGTC
TAGAGTCGGGGCGGCCGGCCGCTTCGAGCAGACATGATAAGATACATTGATGAGTTTGGACAAACCACAA
CTAGAATGCAGTGAAAAAAATGCTTTATTTGTGAAATTTGTGATGCTATTGCTTTATTTGTAACCATTAT
AAGCTGCAATAAACAAGTTAACAACAACAATTGCATTCATTTTATGTTTCAGGTTCAGGGGGAGGTGTGG
GAGGTTTTTTAAAGCAAGTAAAACCTCTACAAATGTGGTAAAATCGATAAGGATCCGTTTGCGTATTGGG
CGCTCTTCCGCTGATCTGCGCAGCACCATGGCCTGAAATAACCTCTGAAAGAGGAACTTGGTTAGCTACC
TTCTGAGGCGGAAAGAACCAGCTGTGGAATGTGTGTCAGTTAGGGTGTGGAAAGTCCCCAGGCTCCCCAG
CAGGCAGAAGTATGCAAAGCATGCATCTCAATTAGTCAGCAACCAGGTGTGGAAAGTCCCCAGGCTCCCC
AGCAGGCAGAAGTATGCAAAGCATGCATCTCAATTAGTCAGCAACCATAGTCCCGCCCCTAACTCCGCCC
ATCCCGCCCCTAACTCCGCCCAGTTCCGCCCATTCTCCGCCCCATGGCTGACTAATTTTTTTTATTTATG
CAGAGGCCGAGGCCGCCTCTGCCTCTGAGCTATTCCAGAAGTAGTGAGGAGGCTTTTTTGGAGGCCTAGG
CTTTTGCAAAAAGCTCGATTCTTCTGACACTAGCGCCACCATGAAGAAGCCCGAACTCACCGCTACCAGC
GTTGAAAAATTTCTCATCGAGAAGTTCGACAGTGTGAGCGACCTGATGCAGTTGTCGGAGGGCGAAGAGA
GCCGAGCCTTCAGCTTCGATGTCGGCGGACGCGGCTATGTACTGCGGGTGAATAGCTGCGCTGATGGCTT
CTACAAAGACCGCTACGTGTACCGCCACTTCGCCAGCGCTGCACTACCCATCCCCGAAGTGTTGGACATC
GGCGAGTTCAGCGAGAGCCTGACATACTGCATCAGTAGACGCGCCCAAGGCGTTACTCTCCAAGACCTCC
CCGAAACAGAGCTGCCTGCTGTGTTACAGCCTGTCGCCGAAGCTATGGATGCTATTGCCGCCGCCGACCT
CAGTCAAACCAGCGGCTTCGGCCCATTCGGGCCCCAAGGCATCGGCCAGTACACAACCTGGCGGGATTTC
ATTTGCGCCATTGCTGATCCCCATGTCTACCACTGGCAGACCGTGATGGACGACACCGTGTCCGCCAGCG
TAGCTCAAGCCCTGGACGAACTGATGCTGTGGGCCGAAGACTGTCCCGAGGTGCGCCACCTCGTCCATGC
CGACTTCGGCAGCAACAACGTCCTGACCGACAACGGCCGCATCACCGCCGTAATCGACTGGTCCGAAGCT
ATGTTCGGGGACAGTCAGTACGAGGTGGCCAACATCTTCTTCTGGCGGCCCTGGCTGGCTTGCATGGAGC
AGCAGACTCGCTACTTCGAGCGCCGGCATCCCGAGCTGGCCGGCAGCCCTCGTCTGCGAGCCTACATGCT
GCGCATCGGCCTGGATCAGCTCTACCAGAGCCTCGTGGACGGCAACTTCGACGATGCTGCCTGGGCTCAA
GGCCGCTGCGATGCCATCGTCCGCAGCGGGGCCGGCACCGTCGGTCGCACACAAATCGCTCGCCGGAGCG
CAGCCGTATGGACCGACGGCTGCGTCGAGGTGCTGGCCGACAGCGGCAACCGCCGGCCCAGTACACGACC
GCGCGCTAAGGAGGTAGGTCGAGTTTAAACTCTAGAACCGGTCATGGCCGCAATAAAATATCTTTATTTT
CATTACATCTGTGTGTTGGTTTTTTGTGTGTTCGAACTAGATGCTGTCGACCGATGCCCTTGAGAGCCTT
CAACCCAGTCAGCTCCTTCCGGTGGGCGCGGGGCATGACTATCGTCGCCGCACTTATGACTGTCTTCTTT
ATCATGCAACTCGTAGGACAGGTGCCGGCAGCGCTCTTCCGCTTCCTCGCTCACTGACTCGCTGCGCTCG
GTCGTTCGGCTGCGGCGAGCGGTATCAGCTCACTCAAAGGCGGTAATACGGTTATCCACAGAATCAGGGG
ATAACGCAGGAAAGAACATGTGAGCAAAAGGCCAGCAAAAGGCCAGGAACCGTAAAAAGGCCGCGTTGCT
GGCGTTTTTCCATAGGCTCCGCCCCCCTGACGAGCATCACAAAAATCGACGCTCAAGTCAGAGGTGGCGA
AACCCGACAGGACTATAAAGATACCAGGCGTTTCCCCCTGGAAGCTCCCTCGTGCGCTCTCCTGTTCCGA
CCCTGCCGCTTACCGGATACCTGTCCGCCTTTCTCCCTTCGGGAAGCGTGGCGCTTTCTCATAGCTCACG
CTGTAGGTATCTCAGTTCGGTGTAGGTCGTTCGCTCCAAGCTGGGCTGTGTGCACGAACCCCCCGTTCAG
CCCGACCGCTGCGCCTTATCCGGTAACTATCGTCTTGAGTCCAACCCGGTAAGACACGACTTATCGCCAC
TGGCAGCAGCCACTGGTAACAGGATTAGCAGAGCGAGGTATGTAGGCGGTGCTACAGAGTTCTTGAAGTG
GTGGCCTAACTACGGCTACACTAGAAGAACAGTATTTGGTATCTGCGCTCTGCTGAAGCCAGTTACCTTC
GGAAAAAGAGTTGGTAGCTCTTGATCCGGCAAACAAACCACCGCTGGTAGCGGTGGTTTTTTTGTTTGCA
AGCAGCAGATTACGCGCAGAAAAAAAGGATCTCAAGAAGATCCTTTGATCTTTTCTACGGGGTCTGACGC
TCAGTGGAACGAAAACTCACGTTAAGGGATTTTGGTCATGAGATTATCAAAAAGGATCTTCACCTAGATC
CTTTTAAATTAAAAATGAAGTTTTAAATCAATCTAAAGTATATATGAGTAAACTTGGTCTGACAGCGGCC
GCAAATGCTAAACCACTGCAGTGGTTACCAGTGCTTGATCAGTGAGGCACCGATCTCAGCGATCTGCCTA
TTTCGTTCGTCCATAGTGGCCTGACTCCCCGTCGTGTAGATCACTACGATTCGTGAGGGCTTACCATCAG
GCCCCAGCGCAGCAATGATGCCGCGAGAGCCGCGTTCACCGGCCCCCGATTTGTCAGCAATGAACCAGCC
AGCAGGGAGGGCCGAGCGAAGAAGTGGTCCTGCTACTTTGTCCGCCTCCATCCAGTCTATGAGCTGCTGT
CGTGATGCTAGAGTAAGAAGTTCGCCAGTGAGTAGTTTCCGAAGAGTTGTGGCCATTGCTACTGGCATCG
TGGTATCACGCTCGTCGTTCGGTATGGCTTCGTTCAACTCTGGTTCCCAGCGGTCAAGCCGGGTCACATG
ATCACCCATATTATGAAGAAATGCAGTCAGCTCCTTAGGGCCTCCGATCGTTGTCAGAAGTAAGTTGGCC
GCGGTGTTGTCGCTCATGGTAATGGCAGCACTACACAATTCTCTTACCGTCATGCCATCCGTAAGATGCT
TTTCCGTGACCGGCGAGTACTCAACCAAGTCGTTTTGTGAGTAGTGTATACGGCGACCAAGCTGCTCTTG
CCCGGCGTCTATACGGGACAACACCGCGCCACATAGCAGTACTTTGAAAGTGCTCATCATCGGGAATCGT
TCTTCGGGGCGGAAAGACTCAAGGATCTTGCCGCTATTGAGATCCAGTTCGATATAGCCCACTCTTGCAC
CCAGTTGATCTTCAGCATCTTTTACTTTCACCAGCGTTTCGGGGTGTGCAAAAACAGGCAAGCAAAATGC
CGCAAAGAAGGGAATGAGTGCGACACGAAAATGTTGGATGCTCATACTCGTCCTTTTTCAATATTATTGA
AGCATTTATCAGGGTTACTAGTACGTCTCTCAAGGATAAGTAAGTAATATTAAGGTACGGGAGGTATTGG
ACAGGCCGCAATAAAATATCTTTATTTTCATTACATCTGTGTGTTGGTTTTTTGTGTGAATCGATAGTAC
TAACATACGCTCTCCATCAAAACAAAACGAAACAAAACAAACTAGCAAAATAGGCTGTCCCCAGTGCAAG
TGCAGGTGCCAGAACATTTCTCT
Features (pLannotate 1.2.2; 28 found; start..end, strand, type, name):
     47..71      +  protein_bind   attB1: mutant version of attB; recombination site for the Gateway® BP reaction BP Clonase™
     74..100     +  misc_feature   pause site (fragment): RNA polymerase II transcriptional pause signal from the human α2 globin gene
    120..149     +  protein_bind   NFAT binding site: NFAT binding site from the human interleukin 2 (IL-2) gene (Mattila et al., 1990) NFAT transcription factor
    150..179     +  protein_bind   NFAT binding site: NFAT binding site from the human interleukin 2 (IL-2) gene (Mattila et al., 1990) NFAT transcription factor
    180..209     +  protein_bind   NFAT binding site: NFAT binding site from the human interleukin 2 (IL-2) gene (Mattila et al., 1990) NFAT transcription factor
    233..262     +  protein_bind   NFAT binding site: NFAT binding site from the human interleukin 2 (IL-2) gene (Mattila et al., 1990) NFAT transcription factor
    263..292     +  protein_bind   NFAT binding site: NFAT binding site from the human interleukin 2 (IL-2) gene (Mattila et al., 1990) NFAT transcription factor
    293..322     +  protein_bind   NFAT binding site: NFAT binding site from the human interleukin 2 (IL-2) gene (Mattila et al., 1990) NFAT transcription factor
    338..358     -  protein_bind   attB4: mutant version of attB; core recombination site for the Gateway® BP reaction BP Clonase™
    374..411     +  promoter       minimal CMV promoter: human cytomegalovirus (CMV) immediate early promoter
    494..514     +  protein_bind   attB3: mutant version of attB; core recombination site for the Gateway® BP reaction BP Clonase™
    541..559     +  promoter       T3 promoter: promoter for bacteriophage T3 RNA polymerase
    623..641     -  promoter       T7 promoter: promoter for bacteriophage T7 RNA polymerase
    668..688     -  protein_bind   attB2: mutant version of attB; core recombination site for the Gateway® BP reaction BP Clonase™
    753..2405    +  CDS            luciferase: firefly luciferase synthetic luc2 version of the luciferase gene
   2409..2456    +  CDS            hCL1: non-ORF yeast peptide conferring ubiquitin-dependent degradation human codon-optimized
   2463..2579    +  CDS            hPEST: PEST degradation sequence from mouse ornithine decarboxylase human codon-optimized
   2628..2749    -  polyA_signal   SV40 poly(A) signal: SV40 polyadenylation signal
   2775..2906    -  CDS            LT_SV40 (fragment): Experimental evidence at protein level: Swiss-Prot protein existence level 1. Isoform 17kT antigen targets host RBL2 for degradation and promotes cell proliferation. Transactivates host cyclin A promoter through its J domain. From Simian virus 40 (SV40).
   2943..3300    +  promoter       SV40 promoter: SV40 enhancer and early promoter
   3331..4368    +  CDS            HygR: hygromycin B phosphotransferase confers resistance to hygromycin
   4392..4440    +  polyA_signal   poly(A) signal: synthetic polyadenylation signal
   4456..4587    +  CDS            TcR (fragment): tetracycline efflux protein; tet; confers resistance to tetracycline
   4767..5355    -  rep_origin     ori: high-copy-number ColE1/pMB1/pBR322/pUC origin of replication
   5555..6415    -  CDS            AmpR: β-lactamase confers resistance to ampicillin, carbenicillin, and related antibiotics
   6416..6457    -  promoter       AmpR promoter (fragment): bla
   6520..6568    +  polyA_signal   poly(A) signal: synthetic polyadenylation signal
   6582..6673    +  misc_feature   pause site: RNA polymerase II transcriptional pause signal from the human α2 globin gene
