[The description below was written by a language model from this plasmid's Addgene catalogue record and pLannotate feature annotations shown in this document.]
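Description:
pGL4_NFAT-RE-CMV-BC0529-luc2 is a mammalian luciferase reporter plasmid built on the pGL4.16 backbone and designed as a barcoded sensor of calcium signalling. It replicates in E. coli at high copy from a ColE1/pUC-type origin and is selected with ampicillin through the β-lactamase gene. A separate SV40 enhancer/early promoter drives a hygromycin B phosphotransferase cassette ending in a synthetic poly(A) signal, which would allow selection of mammalian cells carrying the reporter.

The synthetic sensor module was assembled by multi-fragment Gateway cloning, as shown by the attB1, attB4, attB3 and attB2 sites that separate its parts. Between attB1 and attB4 lie six copies of the NFAT binding site from the human IL-2 gene, arranged as two clusters of three. These sit upstream of a minimal CMV promoter, so transcription depends on NFAT, a transcription factor activated when intracellular Ca2+ rises. The segment between attB3 and attB2 is flanked by T3 and T7 promoter sequences and is presumably where the unique barcode (0529) resides, although the feature table does not annotate the barcode itself. Downstream is the synthetic firefly luciferase luc2 fused to hCL1 and hPEST degradation sequences, which shorten the reporter's half-life and make its signal track promoter activity more closely, followed by an SV40 poly(A) signal. A synthetic poly(A) signal and an RNA polymerase II pause site upstream of the response element limit read-through transcription from the backbone.

Pathway activity can thus be read out as luminescence or as transcribed barcode RNA. The barcode allows this reporter to be pooled with other differently barcoded pathway sensors in multiplexed assays, such as the ERBB receptor antagonist profiling assay for which it was deposited.
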