Addgene plasmid #214659: pGL4_NFAT-RE-CMV-BC0529-luc2
Purpose: barcoded assay, Ca2+ sensor
Depositing lab: Michael Wehr. Depositing organization: Systasy Bioscience GmbH. Publication: Protocol for identifying properties of ERBB receptor antagonists using the barcoded ERBBprofiler assay. Popovic L, Rossner MJ, Wehr MC. STAR Protoc. 2024 Apr 16;5(2):102987. doi: 10.1016/j.xpro.2024.102987. PubMed 38635397.
Backbone
  Vector backbone: pGL4.16
  Vector type: Mammalian Expression, Luciferase
Growth in bacteria
  Bacterial resistance: Ampicillin, 100 μg/mL
  Growth temperature: 37°C
  Growth strain: DH5alpha
  Copy number: High Copy
Gene/Insert
  Gene/Insert name: 6x clustered NFAT element with barcode 0529
  Species: Synthetic
  Cloning method: Gateway Cloning
Terms and licenses: Academic/Nonprofit Terms; Industry Terms: Not Available to Industry
How to cite: pGL4_NFAT-RE-CMV-BC0529-luc2 was a gift from Michael Wehr (Addgene plasmid # 214659 ; http://n2t.net/addgene:214659 ; RRID:Addgene_214659)
